Addgene plasmid #20406: pNC1053
Depositing lab: Beverly Errede. Depositing organization: University of North Carolina at Chapel Hill. Publication: A family of destabilized cyan fluorescent proteins as transcriptional reporters in S. cerevisiae. Hackett EA, Esch RK, Maleri S, Errede B. Yeast. 2006 Apr 15. 23(5):333-49. 10.1002/yea.1358 PubMed 16598699.
Backbone
  Vector backbone: pUC118
  Backbone size w/o insert (bp): 3162
  Vector type: Yeast Expression
Growth in bacteria
  Bacterial resistance: Ampicillin, 100 μg/mL
  Growth temperature: 37°C
  Growth strain: DH5alpha
  Copy number: High Copy
Gene/Insert
  Gene/Insert name: CFP
  Insert size (bp): 3147
  Mutation: linker: delta k
  Cloning method: Restriction Enzyme; 5′ cloning site Sac1 (not destroyed); 3′ cloning site SalI (not destroyed)
  Sequencing primers: 5′ CTCTCCACTGAGAGAAAA (prim586)
Terms and licenses: Academic/Nonprofit Terms; Industry Terms: Not Available to Industry
Depositor comments: See attachments for details Cassette: CFP; UAS: N/A; X:N/A; Linker:delta k
How to cite: pNC1053 was a gift from Beverly Errede (Addgene plasmid # 20406 ; http://n2t.net/addgene:20406 ; RRID:Addgene_20406)
