[The description below was written by a language model from this plasmid's Addgene catalogue record and pLannotate feature annotations shown in this document.]
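Description:
pNC1053 is a yeast reporter-cassette plasmid built on the pUC118 phagemid backbone, one of a family of constructs made to develop cyan fluorescent proteins as transcriptional reporters in Saccharomyces cerevisiae. In E. coli it is maintained at high copy through the pUC-type ColE1 origin and selected with ampicillin via the bla gene. The backbone also contributes an M13 origin for single-stranded DNA production and remnants of the lac promoter/operator and lacZα region flanking the cloning site. No yeast replication origin or centromere is annotated. The plasmid therefore appears suited to chromosomal integration or to serving as a cassette source rather than to episomal maintenance in yeast, although the record does not say so explicitly.

The roughly 3.1 kb insert, cloned between SacI and SalI sites that remain intact, carries the CFP coding sequence (detected by the annotation software as a GFP-family open reading frame) followed by the S. cerevisiae ADH1 terminator. Downstream lies a selectable marker unit in which the Ashbya gossypii TEF promoter and terminator drive Schizosaccharomyces pombe his5, which complements S. cerevisiae his3 auxotrophy. The cassette is bracketed by a URA3 fragment on one side and TIM9 sequence on the other. These could act as homology arms directing integration near the URA3 locus, but this is an inference from the feature layout.

The depositor notes list the cassette as plain CFP with no UAS and no "X" element, and a "delta k" linker variant. This suggests a promoterless, non-destabilized reference member of the series. The record does not define the linker designation or name a promoter upstream of CFP, and it refers to attachments for those details.
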