Features (pLannotate 1.2.2; 20 found; start..end, strand, type, name):
      2..94      +  CDS            lacI (fragment): lac repressor; lacI; The lac repressor binds to the lac operator to inhibit transcription in E. coli. This inhibition can be relieved by adding lactose or isopropyl-β-D-thiogalactopyranoside (IPTG).
    107..128     +  protein_bind   CAP binding site: CAP binding activates transcription in the presence of cAMP. E. coli catabolite activator protein
    143..173     +  promoter       lac promoter: promoter for the E. coli lac operon
    181..197     +  protein_bind   lac operator: The lac repressor binds to the lac operator to inhibit transcription in E. coli. This inhibition can be relieved by adding lactose or isopropyl-β-D-thiogalactopyranoside (IPTG). lac repressor encoded by lacI
    242..564     +  CDS            URA3 (fragment): orotidine-5'-phosphate decarboxylase, required for uracil biosynthesis; S. cerevisiae URA3; yeast auxotrophic marker, counterselectable with 5-fluoroorotic acid (5-FOA)
    666..717     +  CDS            lacI (fragment): lac repressor; lacI; The lac repressor binds to the lac operator to inhibit transcription in E. coli. This inhibition can be relieved by adding lactose or isopropyl-β-D-thiogalactopyranoside (IPTG).
    717..1431    +  CDS            GFP (fragment): Aequoria victoria green fluorescent protein
   1452..1639    +  terminator     ADH1 terminator: S. cerevisiae ADH1; transcription terminator for the S. cerevisiae alcohol dehydrogenase 1 (ADH1) gene
   1714..2057    +  promoter       TEF promoter: Ashbya gossypii TEF promoter
   2058..2711    +  CDS            S. pombe his5: imidazoleglycerol-phosphate dehydratase, required for histidine biosynthesis; Schizosaccharomyces pombe his5; yeast auxotrophic marker; corresponds to S. cerevisiae HIS3
   2717..2914    +  terminator     TEF terminator: Ashbya gossypii TEF terminator
   3119..3379    +  CDS            TIM9: TIM9_YEAST - Experimental evidence at protein level: Swiss-Prot protein existence level 1. Mitochondrial intermembrane chaperone that participates in the import and insertion of multi-pass transmembrane proteins into the mitochondrial inner membrane. Also required for the transfer of beta- barrel precursors from the TOM complex to the sorting and assembly machinery (SAM complex) of the outer membrane. Acts as a chaperone-like protein that protects the hydrophobic precursors from aggregation and guide them through the mitochondrial intermembrane space. Compared to TIM10, it may have a strong st
   3437..3591    +  CDS            lacZα (fragment): LacZα fragment of β-galactosidase; lacZ fragment
   3597..3648    -  misc_feature   bom (fragment): basis of mobility region from pBR322
   3667..4047    +  rep_origin     M13 ori (sequence partly withheld): M13 bacteriophage origin of replication; arrow indicates direction of (+) strand synthesis
   4123..4172    -  misc_feature   bom (fragment): basis of mobility region from pBR322
   4274..4309    -  CDS            rop (fragment): Rop protein, which maintains plasmids at low copy number; rop
   4404..4508    +  promoter       AmpR promoter: bla
   4509..5369    +  CDS            AmpR: β-lactamase; bla; confers resistance to ampicillin, carbenicillin, and related antibiotics
   5540..6128    +  rep_origin     ori: high-copy-number ColE1/pMB1/pBR322/pUC origin of replication
>Addgene plasmid #20406 | pNC1053 | depositor full sequence | sequence record 9614 | Author sequence
AGCGCCCAATACGCAAACCGCCTCTCCCCGCGCGTTGGCCGATTCATTAATGCAGCTGGCACGACAGGTT
TCCCGACTGGAAAGCGGGCAGTGAGCGCAACGCAATTAATGTGAGTTAGCTCACTCATTAGGCACCCCAG
GCTTTACACTTTATGCTTCCGGCTCGTATGTTGTGTGGAATTGTGAGCGGATAACAATTTCACACAGGAA
ACAGCTATGACCATGATTACGAATTCGAGCTCTGGAGAATATACTAAGGGTACTGTTGACATTGCGAAGA
GCGACAAAGATTTTGTTATCGGCTTTATTGCTCAAAGAGACATGGGTGGAAGAGATGAAGGTTACGATTG
GTTGATTATGACACCCGGTGTGGGTTTAGATGACAAGGGAGACGCATTGGGTCAACAGTATAGAACCGTG
GATGATGTGGTCTCTACAGGATCTGACATTATTATTGTTGGAAGAGGACTATTTGCAAAGGGAAGGGATG
CTAAGGTAGAGGGTGAACGTTACAGAAAAGCAGGCTGGGAAGCATATTTGAGAAGATGCGGCCAGCAAAA
CTAAAAAACTGTATTATAAGTAAATGCATGTATACTAAACTCACAAATTAGAGCTTCAATTTAATTATAT
CAGTTATTACCCGGTACCCGGGGATCCGGAGCTTGGCTGTTGCCCGTCTCACTGGTGAAAAGAAAAACCA
CCCTGGCGCCCAATACGAGTAAAGGAGAAGAACTTTTCACTGGAGTTGTCCCAATTCTTGTTGAATTAGA
TGGTGATGTTAATGGGCACAAATTTTCTGTCAGTGGAGAGGGTGAAGGTGATGCAACATACGGAAAACTT
ACCCTTAAATTTATTTGCACTACTGGAAAACTACCTGTTCCATGGCCAACACTTGTCACTACTTTGACTT
GGGGTGTTCAATGCTTTTCAAGATACCCAGATCATATGAAACGGCATGACTTTTTCAAGAGTGCCATGCC
CGAAGGTTATGTACAGGAAAGAACTATATTTTTCAAAGATGACGGGAACTACAAGACACGTGCTGAAGTC
AAGTTTGAAGGTGATACCCTTGTTAATAGAATCGAGTTAAAAGGTATTGATTTTAAAGAAGATGGAAACA
TTCTTGGACACAAATTGGAATACAACTATATTTCACACAATGTATACATCACTGCAGACAAACAAAAGAA
TGGAATCAAAGCTCATTTCAAAATTAGACACAACATTGAAGATGGAAGCGTTCAACTAGCAGACCATTAT
CAACAAAATACTCCAATTGGCGATGGCCCTGTCCTTTTACCAGACAACCATTACCTGTCCACACAATCTG
CCCTTTCGAAAGATCCCAACGAAAAGAGAGACCACATGGTCCTTCTTGAGTTTGTAACAGCTGCTGGGAT
TACACATGGCATGGATGAACTATACAAATAGGGCGCGCCACTTCTAAATAAGCGAATTTCTTATGATTTA
TGATTTTTATTATTAAATAAGTTATAAAAAAAATAAGTGTATACAAATTTTAAAGTGACTCTTAGGTTTT
AAAACGAAAATTCTTATTCTTGAGTAACTCTTTCCTGTAGGTCAGGTTGCTTTCTCAGGTATAGTATGAG
GTCGCTCTTATTGACCACACCTCTACCGGCAGATCCGCTAGGGATAACAGGGTAATATAGATCTGTTTAG
CTTGCCTCGTCCCCGCCGGGTCACCCGGCCAGCGACATGGAGGCCCAGAATACCCTCCTTGACAGTCTTG
ACGTGCGCAGCTCAGGGGCATGATGTGACTGTCGCCCGTACATTTAGCCCATACATCCCCATGTATAATC
ATTTGCATCCATACATTTTGATGGCCGCACGGCGCGAAGCAAAAATTACGGCTCCTCGCTGCAGACCTGC
GAGCAGGGAAACGCTCCCCTCACAGACGCGTTGAATTGTCCCCACGCCGCGCCCCTGTAGAGAAATATAA
AAGGTTAGGATTTGCCACTGAGGTTCTTCTTTCATATACTTCCTTTTAAAATCTTGCTAGGATACAGTTC
TCACATCACATCCGAACATAAACAACCATGGGTAGGAGGGCTTTTGTAGAAAGAAATACGAACGAAACGA
AAATCAGCGTTGCCATCGCTTTGGACAAAGCTCCCTTACCTGAAGAGTCGAATTTTATTGATGAACTTAT
AACTTCCAAGCATACAAACCAAAAGGGAGAACAAGTAATCCAAGTAGACACGGGAATTGGATTCTTGGAT
CACATGTATCATGCACTGGCTAAACATGCAGGCTGGAGCTTACGACTTTACTCAAGAGGTGATTTAATCA
TCGATGATCATCACACTGCAGAAGATACTGCTATTGCACTTGGTATTGCATTCAAGCAGGCTATGAGTAA
CTTTGCCGGCGTTAAAAGATTTGGACATGCTTATTGTCCACTTGACGAAGCTCTTTCTAGAAGCGTAGTT
GACTTGTCGGGACGGCCCTATGCTGTTATCGATTTGGGATTAAAGCGTGAAAAGGTTGGGGAATTGTCCT
GTGAAATGATCCCTCACTTACTATATTCCTTTTCGGTAGCAGCTGGAATTACTTTGCATGTTACCTGCTT
ATATGGTAGTAATGACCATCATCGTGCTGAAAGCGCTTTTAAATCTCTGGCTGTTGCCATGCGCGCGGCT
ACTAGTCTTACTGGAAGTTCTGAAGTCCCAAGCACGAAGGGAGTGTTGTAAAGAGTACTGACAATAAAAA
GATTCTTGTTTTCAAGAACTTGTCATTTGTATAGTTTTTTTATATTGTAGTTGTTCTATTTTAATCAAAT
GTTAGCGTGATTTATATTTTTTTTCGCCTCGACATCATCTGCCCAGATGCGAAGTTAAGTGCGCAGAAAG
TAATATCATGCGTCAATCGTATGTGAATGCTGGTCGCTATACTGCTGTCGATTCGATACTAACGCTCGAC
CTGCAGGCATGAAGATGGGAATCTCGGTCGTAATGATTTCTATAATGACGAAAAAAAAAAAATTGGAAAG
AAAAAGCTTCATGGCCTTTATAAAAAGGAACTATCCAATACCTCGCCAGAACCAAGTAACAGTATTTTAC
GGGGCACAAATCAAGAACAATAAGACAGGACTGTAAAGATGGACGCATTGAACTCCAAAGAACAACAAGA
GTTCCAAAAAGTAGTGGAACAAAAGCAAATGAAGGATTTCATGCGTTTGTACTCTAATCTGGTAGAAAGA
TGTTTCACAGACTGTGTCAATGACTTCACAACATCAAAGCTAACCAATAAGGAACAAACATGCATCATGA
AGTGCTCAGAAAAGTTCTTGAAGCATAGCGAACGTGTAGGGCAGCGTTTCCAAGAACAAAACGCTGCCTT
GGGACAAGGCTTGGGCCGATAAGGTGTACTGGCGTATATATATCTAATTATGTATCTCTGGTGTCGACAA
GCTTGGCACTGGCCGTCGTTTTACAACGTCGTGACTGGGAAAACCCTGGCGTTACCCAACTTAATCGCCT
TGCAGCACATCCCCCTTTCGCCAGCTGGCGTAATAGCGAAGAGGCCCGCACCGATCGCCCTTCCCAACAG
TTGCGCAGCCTGAATGGCGAATGGCGCCTGATGCGGTATTTTCTCCTTACGCATCTGTGCGGTATTTCAC
ACCGCATA
[142 nt withheld, positions 3649-3790]
C
[141 nt withheld, positions 3792-3932]
CCTTTGACGTTGGAGTCCACGTTCTTT
[37 nt withheld, positions 3960-3996]
ACCCTATCTCGGGCTATTCTTTTGATTTATAAGGGATTTTGCCGATTTCGGCCTATTGGTTAAAAAATGA
GCTGATTTAACAAAAATTTAACGCGAATTTTAACAAAATATTAACGTTTACAATTTTATGGTGCACTCTC
AGTACAATCTGCTCTGATGCCGCATAGTTAAGCCAGCCCCGACACCCGCCAACACCCGCTGACGCGCCCT
GACGGGCTTGTCTGCTCCCGGCATCCGCTTACAGACAAGCTGTGACCGTCTCCGGGAGCTGCATGTGTCA
GAGGTTTTCACCGTCATCACCGAAACGCGCGAGACGAAAGGGCCTCGTGATACGCCTATTTTTATAGGTT
AATGTCATGATAATAATGGTTTCTTAGACGTCAGGTGGCACTTTTCGGGGAAATGTGCGCGGAACCCCTA
TTTGTTTATTTTTCTAAATACATTCAAATATGTATCCGCTCATGAGACAATAACCCTGATAAATGCTTCA
ATAATATTGAAAAAGGAAGAGTATGAGTATTCAACATTTCCGTGTCGCCCTTATTCCCTTTTTTGCGGCA
TTTTGCCTTCCTGTTTTTGCTCACCCAGAAACGCTGGTGAAAGTAAAAGATGCTGAAGATCAGTTGGGTG
CACGAGTGGGTTACATCGAACTGGATCTCAACAGCGGTAAGATCCTTGAGAGTTTTCGCCCCGAAGAACG
TTTTCCAATGATGAGCACTTTTAAAGTTCTGCTATGTGGCGCGGTATTATCCCGTATTGACGCCGGGCAA
GAGCAACTCGGTCGCCGCATACACTATTCTCAGAATGACTTGGTTGAGTACTCACCAGTCACAGAAAAGC
ATCTTACGGATGGCATGACAGTAAGAGAATTATGCAGTGCTGCCATAACCATGAGTGATAACACTGCGGC
CAACTTACTTCTGACAACGATCGGAGGACCGAAGGAGCTAACCGCTTTTTTGCACAACATGGGGGATCAT
GTAACTCGCCTTGATCGTTGGGAACCGGAGCTGAATGAAGCCATACCAAACGACGAGCGTGACACCACGA
TGCCTGTAGCAATGGCAACAACGTTGCGCAAACTATTAACTGGCGAACTACTTACTCTAGCTTCCCGGCA
ACAATTAATAGACTGGATGGAGGCGGATAAAGTTGCAGGACCACTTCTGCGCTCGGCCCTTCCGGCTGGC
TGGTTTATTGCTGATAAATCTGGAGCCGGTGAGCGTGGGTCTCGCGGTATCATTGCAGCACTGGGGCCAG
ATGGTAAGCCCTCCCGTATCGTAGTTATCTACACGACGGGGAGTCAGGCAACTATGGATGAACGAAATAG
ACAGATCGCTGAGATAGGTGCCTCACTGATTAAGCATTGGTAACTGTCAGACCAAGTTTACTCATATATA
CTTTAGATTGATTTAAAACTTCATTTTTAATTTAAAAGGATCTAGGTGAAGATCCTTTTTGATAATCTCA
TGACCAAAATCCCTTAACGTGAGTTTTCGTTCCACTGAGCGTCAGACCCCGTAGAAAAGATCAAAGGATC
TTCTTGAGATCCTTTTTTTCTGCGCGTAATCTGCTGCTTGCAAACAAAAAAACCACCGCTACCAGCGGTG
GTTTGTTTGCCGGATCAAGAGCTACCAACTCTTTTTCCGAAGGTAACTGGCTTCAGCAGAGCGCAGATAC
CAAATACTGTCCTTCTAGTGTAGCCGTAGTTAGGCCACCACTTCAAGAACTCTGTAGCACCGCCTACATA
CCTCGCTCTGCTAATCCTGTTACCAGTGGCTGCTGCCAGTGGCGATAAGTCGTGTCTTACCGGGTTGGAC
TCAAGACGATAGTTACCGGATAAGGCGCAGCGGTCGGGCTGAACGGGGGGTTCGTGCACACAGCCCAGCT
TGGAGCGAACGACCTACACCGAACTGAGATACCTACAGCGTGAGCTATGAGAAAGCGCCACGCTTCCCGA
AGGGAGAAAGGCGGACAGGTATCCGGTAAGCGGCAGGGTCGGAACAGGAGAGCGCACGAGGGAGCTTCCA
GGGGGAAACGCCTGGTATCTTTATAGTCCTGTCGGGTTTCGCCACCTCTGACTTGAGCGTCGATTTTTGT
GATGCTCGTCAGGGGGGCGGAGCCTATGGAAAAACGCCAGCAACGCGGCCTTTTTACGGTTCCTGGCCTT
TTGCTGGCCTTTTGCTCACATGTTCTTTCCTGCGTTATCCCCTGATTCTGTGGATAACCGTATTACCGCC
TTTGAGTGAGCTGATACCGCTCGCCGCAGCCGAACGACCGAGCGCAGCGAGTCAGTGAGCGAGGAAGCGG
AAG
