>Addgene plasmid #20406 | pNC1053 | addgene partial sequence | sequence record 26523 | 20406 with prim586(CTCTCCACTGAGAGAAAA)
GAATTGGGANAACTCCAGTGAAAANTTCTTCTCCTTTACTCGTATTGNNNNNCNNGGTGGTTTTTCTTTT
CACCAGTGAGACGGGCAACAGCCAAGCTCCGGATCCCCGGGTACCGGGTAATAACTGATATAATTAAATT
GAAGCTCTAATTTGTGAGTTTAGTATACATGCATTTACTTATAATACAGTTTTTTAGTTTTGCTGGCCGC
ATCTTCTCAAATATGCTTCCCAGCCTGCTTTTCTGTAACGTTCACCCTCTACCTTAGCATCCCTTCCCTT
TGCAAATAGTCCTCTTCCAACAATAATAATGTCAGATCCTGTAGAGACCACATCATCCACGGTTCTATAC
TGTTGACCCAATGCGTCTCCCTTGTCATCTAAACCCACACCGGGTGTCATAATCAACCAATCGTAACCTT
CATCTCTTCCACCCATGTCTCTTTGAGCAATAAAGCCGATAACAAAATCTTTGTCNNTCTTNGCAATGTC
AACAGTACCCTTAGTATATTCTCCAGANNNNNNNTTCGTAATCATGTCATAGCTGTTTCCTGTGTGAAAT
TGTTATCCGCTCACAATTCCANNNNNNNTACNAGCCGGAAGCATAAAGTGTAAAGCCTGGGGTGCCTAAT
GAGTGAGCTAACTCACATTAATTGCGTTGCGCTCACTGCCCGCTTTCCAGTCNGGAAACCTGTCGTGCCA
GCTGCATTANNNNNNNNNNNNACGCGCGGGGAGAGGCGGTTTGCGTATTGGGCGCTCTTCCGCTTCCTCG
CTCACTGACTCGCTGNNNNNNNNCGTNCGGCTGCNG
